Addgene plasmid #107343: pCT-CMV-UBE3BΔHECT-copGFP-Puro
Purpose: Expresses UBE3B deletion of HECT domain fused to copGFP in mammalian cells.
Depositing lab: Robert Sobol. Depositing organization: University of South Alabama, Mitchell Cancer Institute. Publication: UBE3B is a Calmodulin-Regulated, Mitochondria-Associated E3 Ubiquitin Ligase. Braganza A, Li J, Zeng X, Yates NA, Dey NB, Andrews J, Clark J, Zamani L, Wang XH, St Croix C, O'Sullivan R, Garcia-Exposito L, Brodsky JL, Sobol RW. J Biol Chem. 2016 Dec 21. pii: jbc.M116.766824. doi: 10.1074/jbc.M116.766824. PubMed 28003368.
Backbone
  Vector backbone: pCYTO-CMV-MCS-copGFP-EF1-Puro
  Backbone manufacturer: System Biosciences
  Backbone size w/o insert (bp): 7400
  Total vector size (bp): 10393
  Vector type: Mammalian Expression, Lentiviral
  Selectable markers: Puromycin
Growth in bacteria
  Bacterial resistance: Ampicillin, 100 μg/mL
  Growth temperature: 37°C
  Growth strain: NEB Stable
  Copy number: Unknown
Gene/Insert
  Gene/Insert name: UBE3B(ΔHECT)-copGFP
  Species: H. sapiens (human)
  Insert size (bp): 3046
  Mutation: deletion of HECT domain (757-end)
  Entrez Gene: UBE3B (a.k.a. BPIDS, KOS)
  Promoter: CMV
  Tag / fusion protein: copGFP (C terminal on insert)
  Cloning method: Restriction Enzyme; 5′ cloning site XbaI (not destroyed); 3′ cloning site BamH1 (not destroyed)
  Sequencing primers: 5′ ATTCTAGACACCATGTTCACCCTGTCTCAGACCTCG; 3′ ATCGGATCCAATCCCCACTGGTTGTCTTGAACAGATT
Terms and licenses: Academic/Nonprofit Terms; Industry Terms: Not Available to Industry
How to cite: pCT-CMV-UBE3BΔHECT-copGFP-Puro was a gift from Robert Sobol (Addgene plasmid # 107343 ; http://n2t.net/addgene:107343 ; RRID:Addgene_107343)
