[The description below was written by a language model from this plasmid's Addgene catalogue record and pLannotate feature annotations shown in this document.]
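Description:
pCT-CMV-UBE3BΔHECT-copGFP-Puro is a lentiviral mammalian expression plasmid built on the System Biosciences pCYTO-CMV-MCS-copGFP-EF1-Puro backbone. It is propagated in E. coli through a high-copy ColE1/pUC-type origin with ampicillin selection (AmpR, β-lactamase). The catalogue lists a total size of about 10.4 kb, in close agreement with the 10,417 nt sequenced record. The transfer cassette has a third-generation-style layout. An RSV promoter is fused to a truncated HIV-1 5' LTR to drive genomic RNA production in packaging cells. This is followed by the Ψ packaging signal with a gag fragment, the Rev response element for Rev-dependent nuclear export, and the cPPT/CTS element. The cassette ends with WPRE, which enhances transcript expression, a truncated HIV-1 3' LTR, and an SV40 polyadenylation signal. An SV40 origin lies downstream of that.

The payload is human UBE3B, an E3 ubiquitin-protein ligase, truncated to remove the catalytic HECT domain (residues 757 to the end). It was cloned between XbaI and BamHI sites, so the coding sequence is joined at its C terminus to copGFP, the green fluorescent protein from Pontellina plumata. The CMV immediate early promoter, with a fragment of its enhancer, drives this fusion. A second, independent cassette uses the EF-1α core promoter with an HTLV-1 LTR segment to express puromycin N-acetyltransferase, which allows selection of transfected or transduced cells.

The construct serves to express a fluorescently tagged UBE3B that lacks the HECT domain in mammalian cells, by direct transfection or by lentiviral delivery for stable lines. The associated publication characterised UBE3B as a calmodulin-regulated, mitochondria-associated ligase. In that context, this deletion mutant would be suited to comparing localisation or function with the full-length protein, although the record does not state the specific experiments.
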