Features (pLannotate 1.2.2; 29 found; start..end, strand, type, name):
     16..242     +  promoter       RSV promoter: Rous sarcoma virus enhancer/promoter
    243..423     +  LTR            5' LTR (truncated): truncated 5' long terminal repeat (LTR) from HIV-1
    470..595     +  misc_feature   HIV-1 Ψ: packaging signal of human immunodeficiency virus type 1
    579..917     +  CDS            HIV-1 gag (fragment): gag protein from human immunodeficiency virus 1; gag
   1088..1321    +  misc_feature   RRE: The Rev response element (RRE) of HIV-1 allows for Rev-dependent mRNA export from the nucleus to the cytoplasm.
   1698..1798    +  CDS            Rev (fragment): human immunodeficiency virus 1 (HIV-1) Rev protein; rev; enhances nuclear export of unspliced and incompletely spliced viral mRNAs
   1817..1933    +  misc_feature   cPPT/CTS: central polypurine tract and central termination sequence of HIV-1
   1946..2022    +  enhancer       CMV enhancer (fragment): human cytomegalovirus immediate early enhancer
   2023..2226    +  promoter       CMV promoter: human cytomegalovirus (CMV) immediate early promoter
   2301..4568    +  CDS            UBE3B (fragment): UBE3B_HUMAN - Experimental evidence at protein level: Swiss-Prot protein existence level 1. E3 ubiquitin-protein ligase which accepts ubiquitin from an E2 ubiquitin-conjugating enzyme in the form of a thioester and then directly transfers the ubiquitin to targeted substrates. From Homo sapiens (Human).
   4606..5270    +  CDS            CopGFP (fragment): green fluorescent protein 2 from Pontellina plumata, also known as ppluGFP2 (Shagin et al., 2004)
   5381..5592    +  promoter       EF-1α core promoter: core promoter for human elongation factor EF-1α
   5605..5873    +  LTR            5' LTR (truncated): truncated 5' long terminal repeat (LTR) from human T-cell leukemia virus (HTLV) type 1
   5900..6499    +  CDS            PuroR: puromycin N-acetyltransferase; pac from Streptomyces alboniger; confers resistance to puromycin
   6506..7094    +  misc_feature   WPRE: woodchuck hepatitis virus posttranscriptional regulatory element
   7089..7196    +  CDS            nef (fragment): NEF_SIVS4 - Experimental evidence at protein level: Swiss-Prot protein existence level 1. Interferes with TCR signaling from the cell membrane. Interacts with CD247/TCRZ (TCR zeta chain) and exert potent down- regulation of cell surface TCR/CD3 complexes. From Simian immunodeficiency virus (isolate F236/smH4) (SIV-sm) (Simian immunodeficiency virus sooty mangabey monkey).
   7221..7401    +  LTR            5' LTR (truncated): truncated 5' long terminal repeat (LTR) from HIV-1
   7473..7594    +  polyA_signal   SV40 poly(A) signal: SV40 polyadenylation signal
   7634..7769    +  rep_origin     SV40 ori: SV40 origin of replication
   7826..7842    -  protein_bind   lac operator: The lac repressor binds to the lac operator to inhibit transcription in E. coli. This inhibition can be relieved by adding lactose or isopropyl-β-D-thiogalactopyranoside (IPTG). lac repressor encoded by lacI
   7850..7880    -  promoter       lac promoter: promoter for the E. coli lac operon
   7895..7916    -  protein_bind   CAP binding site: CAP binding activates transcription in the presence of cAMP. E. coli catabolite activator protein
   7929..8021    -  CDS            lacI (fragment): lac repressor; lacI; The lac repressor binds to the lac operator to inhibit transcription in E. coli. This inhibition can be relieved by adding lactose or isopropyl-β-D-thiogalactopyranoside (IPTG).
   8204..8792    -  rep_origin     ori: high-copy-number ColE1/pMB1/pBR322/pUC origin of replication
   8963..9823    -  CDS            AmpR: β-lactamase; bla; confers resistance to ampicillin, carbenicillin, and related antibiotics
   9824..9928    -  promoter       AmpR promoter: bla
  10023..10058   +  CDS            rop (fragment): Rop protein, which maintains plasmids at low copy number; rop
  10160..10259   +  misc_feature   bom (fragment): basis of mobility region from pBR322
  10265..2       -  CDS            lacZα (fragment) (across the origin): LacZα fragment of β-galactosidase; lacZ fragment
>Addgene plasmid #107343 | pCT-CMV-UBE3BΔHECT-copGFP-Puro | addgene full sequence | sequence record 208658 | Addgene NGS Result
TGCCAAGCTGACGCGTGTAGTCTTATGCAATACTCTTGTAGTCTTGCAACATGGTAACGATGAGTTAGCA
ACATGCCTTACAAGGAGAGAAAAAGCACCGTGCATGCCGATTGGTGGAAGTAAGGTGGTACGATCGTGCC
TTATTAGGAAGGCAACAGACGGGTCTGACATGGATTGGACGAACCACTGAATTGCCGCATTGCAGAGATA
TTGTATTTAAGTGCCTAGCTCGATACATAAACGGGTCTCTCTGGTTAGACCAGATCTGAGCCTGGGAGCT
CTCTGGCTAACTAGGGAACCCACTGCTTAAGCCTCAATAAAGCTTGCCTTGAGTGCTTCAAGTAGTGTGT
GCCCGTCTGTTGTGTGACTCTGGTAACTAGAGATCCCTCAGACCCTTTTAGTCAGTGTGGAAAATCTCTA
GCAGTGGCGCCCGAACAGGGACTTGAAAGCGAAAGGGAAACCAGAGGAGCTCTCTCGACGCAGGACTCGG
CTTGCTGAAGCGCGCACGGCAAGAGGCGAGGGGCGGCGACTGGTGAGTACGCCAAAAATTTTGACTAGCG
GAGGCTAGAAGGAGAGAGATGGGTGCGAGAGCGTCAGTATTAAGCGGGGGAGAATTAGATCGCGATGGGA
AAAAATTCGGTTAAGGCCAGGGGGAAAGAAAAAATATAAATTAAAACATATAGTATGGGCAAGCAGGGAG
CTAGAACGATTCGCAGTTAATCCTGGCCTGTTAGAAACATCAGAAGGCTGTAGACAAATACTGGGACAGC
TACAACCATCCCTTCAGACAGGATCAGAAGAACTTAGATCATTATATAATACAGTAGCAACCCTCTATTG
TGTGCATCAAAGGATAGAGATAAAAGACACCAAGGAAGCTTTAGACAAGATAGAGGAAGAGCAAAACAAA
AGTAAGACCACCGCACAGCAAGCGGCCACTGATCTTCAGACCTGGAGGAGGAGATATGAGGGACAATTGG
AGAAGTGAATTATATAAATATAAAGTAGTAAAAATTGAACCATTAGGAGTAGCACCCACCAAGGCAAAGA
GAAGAGTGGTGCAGAGAGAAAAAAGAGCAGTGGGAATAGGAGCTTTGTTCCTTGGGTTCTTGGGAGCAGC
AGGAAGCACTATGGGCGCAGCGTCAATGACGCTGACGGTACAGGCCAGACAATTATTGTCTGGTATAGTG
CAGCAGCAGAACAATTTGCTGAGGGCTATTGAGGCGCAACAGCATCTGTTGCAACTCACAGTCTGGGGCA
TCAAGCAGCTCCAGGCAAGAATCCTGGCTGTGGAAAGATACCTAAAGGATCAACAGCTCCTGGGGATTTG
GGGTTGCTCTGGAAAACTCATTTGCACCACTGCTGTGCCTTGGAATGCTAGTTGGAGTAATAAATCTCTG
GAACAGATTTGGAATCACACGACCTGGATGGAGTGGGACAGAGAAATTAACAATTACACAAGCTTAATAC
ACTCCTTAATTGAAGAATCGCAAAACCAGCAAGAAAAGAATGAACAAGAATTATTGGAATTAGATAAATG
GGCAAGTTTGTGGAATTGGTTTAACATAACAAATTGGCTGTGGTATATAAAATTATTCATAATGATAGTA
GGAGGCTTGGTAGGTTTAAGAATAGTTTTTGCTGTACTTTCTATAGTGAATAGAGTTAGGCAGGGATATT
CACCATTATCGTTTCAGACCCACCTCCCAACCCCGAGGGGACCCGACAGGCCCGAAGGAATAGAAGAAGA
AGGTGGAGAGAGAGACAGAGACAGATCCATTCGATTAGTGAACGGATCTCGACGGTATCGGTTAACTTTT
AAAAGAAAAGGGGGGATTGGGGGGTACAGTGCAGGGGAAAGAATAGTAGACATAATAGCAACAGACATAC
AAACTAAAGAATTACAAAAACAAATTACAAAATTCAAAATTTTATCGATACTAGTATTATGCCCAGTACA
TGACCTTATGGGACTTTCCTACTTGGCAGTACATCTACGTATTAGTCATCGCTATTACCATGGTGATGCG
GTTTTGGCAGTACATCAATGGGCGTGGATAGCGGTTTGACTCACGGGGATTTCCAAGTCTCCACCCCATT
GACGTCAATGGGAGTTTGTTTTGGCACCAAAATCAACGGGACTTTCCAAAATGTCGTAACAACTCCGCCC
CATTGACGCAAATGGGCGGTAGGCGTGTACGGTGGGAGGTTTATATAAGCAGAGCTCGTTTAGTGAACCG
TCAGATCGCCTGGAGACGCCATCCACGCTGTTTTGACCTCCATAGAAGATTCTAGACACCATGTTCACCC
TGTCTCAGACCTCGAGAGCATGGTTCATCGATAGAGCCCGTCAGGCACGAGAAGAAAGGCTTGTGCAGAA
GGAACGGGAGCGGGCAGCTGTTGTGATCCAGGCCCATGTCCGGAGTTTTCTCTGTCGGAGTCGACTGCAG
AGAGATATCAGGAGAGAGATTGATGACTTTTTTAAAGCAGATGACCCTGAGTCCACTAAAAGAAGTGCAC
TTTGTATTTTCAAGATTGCCAGGAAACTGCTGTTCCTATTCAGAATCAAAGAGGATAATGAGAGATTTGA
GAAGTTGTGTCGCAGCATCCTGAGCAGCATGGATGCTGAGAATGAGCCTAAGGTGTGGTATGTGTCCCTG
GCTTGTTCTAAGGACCTCACCCTCCTTTGGATTCAACAGATCAAGAACATTTTGTGGTACTGCTGTGATT
TTCTCAAGCAGCTCAAGCCTGAAATCCTGCAGGACTCCCGACTCATCACCCTGTACCTCACGATGCTTGT
CACCTTCACAGACACTTCAACGTGGAAAATTCTTCGGGGAAAAGGTGAAAGTCTTCGACCAGCGATGAAC
CACATTTGTGCAAATATAATGGGACATCTCAACCAGCATGGATTTTATTCTGTGCTGCAGATATTGTTAA
CCCGTGGCCTGGCAAGACCCCGTCCTTGTCTATCCAAAGGCACTTTAACAGCAGCTTTTTCTCTAGCGTT
ACGCCCTGTGATTGCTGCACAGTTCTCAGACAATCTGATTCGGCCGTTCCTCATCCACATCATGTCTGTG
CCTGCTCTGGTGACTCATCTCAGCACAGTGACCCCTGAGCGCCTCACTGTTTTAGAATCCCATGACATGC
TTCGTAAATTCATCATATTTTTAAGAGACCAAGATCGATGCCGTGATGTATGTGAAAGTTTAGAAGGATG
CCATACGCTTTGTCTAATGGGCAACCTCCTACACTTGGGCTCCATCAGCCCCAGAGTGTTAGAGGAGGAG
ACAGATGGGTTCGTGAGTTTGCTCACCCAGACGCTGTGCTACTGTCGGAAGTATGTGTCTCAGAAGAAGT
CCAACCTGACCCACTGGCATCCTGTCCTTGGCTGGTTCTCCCAATCTGTGGATTATGGCCTTAACGAGTC
AATGCACTTGATCACCAAACAGCTGCAGTTCTTGTGGGGGGTGCCTCTGATCCGGATCTTCTTCTGTGAC
ATCCTGAGCAAGAAGCTACTGGAGAGCCAGGAGCCAGCCCACGCACAGCCAGCATCCCCTCAGAATGTGC
TCCCAGTGAAGAGTCTCCTAAAGCGTGCTTTTCAAAAGTCGGCATCAGTCCGGAATATTCTCAGGCCTGT
CGGGGGTAAACGGGTCGACTCTGCAGAAGTCCAGAAGGTTTGCAACATCTGTGTCCTCTACCAGACCTCG
CTGACAACTCTCACACAGATTCGGCTGCAGATACTCACAGGTCTCACTTACCTTGATGACCTGCTTCCCA
AACTGTGGGCATTTATCTGTGAGCTCGGGCCCCACGGAGGGTTAAAGCTCTTCTTGGAATGCCTGAACAA
TGACACTGAAGAGTCCAAGCAACTCTTGGCCATGCTGATGCTGTTCTGTGACTGTTCGCGGCACCTCATC
ACAATCCTTGATGACATTGAAGTTTATGAAGAACAGATTTCATTCAAACTGGAAGAGCTGGTCACTATCT
CCTCTTTCCTGAATTCTTTTGTGTTTAAGATGATCTGGGATGGAATTGTAGAGAACGCCAAGGGTGAGAC
CTTGGAGCTGTTCCAGTCTGTCCACGGGTGGCTTATGGTGCTGTACGAGCGGGACTGCCGGCGGCGCTTC
ACCCCCGAGGACCACTGGCTGCGAAAGGATCTCAAACCTAGCGTGCTCTTCCAAGAACTCGACAGGGACA
GAAAACGGGCACAGTTGATCCTGCAGTACATCCCACATGTCATCCCTCACAAAAACAGAGTTCTACTGTT
TCGAACCATGGTTACCAAGGAGAAGGAGAAACTGGGGCTGGTGGAAACCAGCTCTGCCTCCCCGCATGTC
ACTCACATCACCATCCGCCGGTCCAGGATGCTGGAGGACGGCTACGAGCAGCTTAGGCAGCTCTCCCAGC
ACGCCATGAAGGGGGTCATCCGTGTGAAGTTTGTCAATGACCTCGGGGTGGACGAAGCAGGGATTGATCA
AGACGGTGTTTTTAAGGAGTTCTTGGAAGAGATCATCAAGAGAGTTTTTGACCCAGCACTCAATCTGTTC
AAGACAACCAGTGGGGATTGGATCCGCGGCCGCATGGAGAGCGACGAGAGCGGCCTGCCCGCCATGGAGA
TCGAGTGCCGCATCACCGGCACCCTGAACGGCGTGGAGTTCGAGCTGGTGGGCGGCGGAGAGGGCACCCC
CAAGCAGGGCCGCATGACCAACAAGATGAAGAGCACCAAAGGCGCCCTGACCTTCAGCCCCTACCTGCTG
AGCCACGTGATGGGCTACGGCTTCTACCACTTCGGCACCTACCCCAGCGGCTACGAGAACCCCTTCCTGC
ACGCCATCAACAACGGCGGCTACACCAACACCCGCATCGAGAAGTACGAGGACGGCGGCGTGCTGCACGT
GAGCTTCAGCTACCGCTACGAGGCCGGCCGCGTGATCGGCGACTTCAAGGTGGTGGGCACCGGCTTCCCC
GAGGACAGCGTGATCTTCACCGACAAGATCATCCGCAGCAACGCCACCGTGGAGCACCTGCACCCCATGG
GCGATAACGTGCTGGTGGGCAGCTTCGCCCGCACCTTCAGCCTGCGCGACGGCGGCTACTACAGCTTCGT
GGTGGACAGCCACATGCACTTCAAGAGCGCCATCCACCCCAGCATCCTGCAGAACGGGGGCCCCATGTTC
GCCTTCCGCCGCGTGGAGGAGCTGCACAGCAACACCGAGCTGGGCATCGTGGAGTACCAGCACGCCTTCA
AGACCCCCATTGCCTTCGCCAGATCCCGCGCTCAGTCGTCCAATTCTGCCGTGGACGGCACCGCCGGACC
CGGCTCCACCGGATCTCGCTAAGGCCGCAAGGATCTGCGATCGCTCCGGTGCCCGTCAGTGGGCAGAGCG
CACATCGCCCACAGTCCCCGAGAAGTTGGGGGGAGGGGTCGGCAATTGAACGGGTGCCTAGAGAAGGTGG
CGCGGGGTAAACTGGGAAAGTGATGTCGTGTACTGGCTCCGCCTTTTTCCCGAGGGTGGGGGAGAACCGT
ATATAAGTGCAGTAGTCGCCGTGAACGTTCTTTTTCGCAACGGGTTTGCCGCCAGAACACAGCTGAAGCT
TCGAGGGGCTCGCATCTCTCCTTCACGCGCCCGCCGCCCTACCTGAGGCCGCCATCCACGCCGGTTGAGT
CGCGTTCTGCCGCCTCCCGCCTGTGGTGCCTCCTGAACTGCGTCCGCCGTCTAGGTAAGTTTAAAGCTCA
GGTCGAGACCGGGCCTTTGTCCGGCGCTCCCTTGGAGCCTACCTAGACTCAGCCGGCTCTCCACGCTTTG
CCTGACCCTGCTTGCTCAACTCTACGTCTTTGTTTCGTTTTCTGTTCTGCGCCGTTACAGATCCAAGCTG
TGACCGGCGCCTACGCTAGATGACCGAGTACAAGCCCACGGTGCGCCTCGCCACCCGCGACGACGTCCCC
AGGGCCGTACGCACCCTCGCCGCCGCGTTCGCCGACTACCCCGCCACGCGCCACACCGTCGATCCGGACC
GCCACATCGAGCGGGTCACCGAGCTGCAAGAACTCTTCCTCACGCGCGTCGGGCTCGACATCGGCAAGGT
GTGGGTCGCGGACGACGGCGCCGCGGTGGCGGTCTGGACCACGCCGGAGAGCGTCGAAGCGGGGGCGGTG
TTCGCCGAGATCGGCCCGCGCATGGCCGAGTTGAGCGGTTCCCGGCTGGCCGCGCAGCAACAGATGGAAG
GCCTCCTGGCGCCGCACCGGCCCAAGGAGCCCGCGTGGTTCCTGGCCACCGTCGGCGTCTCGCCCGACCA
CCAGGGCAAGGGTCTGGGCAGCGCCGTCGTGCTCCCCGGAGTGGAGGCGGCCGAGCGCGCCGGGGTGCCC
GCCTTCCTGGAGACCTCCGCGCCCCGCAACCTCCCCTTCTACGAGCGGCTCGGCTTCACCGTCACCGCCG
ACGTCGAGGTGCCCGAAGGACCGCGCACCTGGTGCATGACCCGCAAGCCCGGTGCCTGAGTCGACAATCA
ACCTCTGGATTACAAAATTTGTGAAAGATTGACTGGTATTCTTAACTATGTTGCTCCTTTTACGCTATGT
GGATACGCTGCTTTAATGCCTTTGTATCATGCTATTGCTTCCCGTATGGCTTTCATTTTCTCCTCCTTGT
ATAAATCCTGGTTGCTGTCTCTTTATGAGGAGTTGTGGCCCGTTGTCAGGCAACGTGGCGTGGTGTGCAC
TGTGTTTGCTGACGCAACCCCCACTGGTTGGGGCATTGCCACCACCTGTCAGCTCCTTTCCGGGACTTTC
GCTTTCCCCCTCCCTATTGCCACGGCGGAACTCATCGCCGCCTGCCTTGCCCGCTGCTGGACAGGGGCTC
GGCTGTTGGGCACTGACAATTCCGTGGTGTTGTCGGGGAAATCATCGTCCTTTCCTTGGCTGCTCGCCTG
TGTTGCCACCTGGATTCTGCGCGGGACGTCCTTCTGCTACGTCCCTTCGGCCCTCAATCCAGCGGACCTT
CCTTCCCGCGGCCTGCTGCCGGCTCTGCGGCCTCTTCCGCGTCTTCGCCTTCGCCCTCAGACGAGTCGGA
TCTCCCTTTGGGCCGCCTCCCCGCCTGGTACCTTTAAGACCAATGACTTACAAGGCAGCTGTAGATCTTA
GCCACTTTTTAAAAGAAAAGGGGGGACTGGAAGGGCTAATTCACTCCCAACGAAGATAAGATCTGCTTTT
TGCTTGTACTGGGTCTCTCTGGTTAGACCAGATCTGAGCCTGGGAGCTCTCTGGCTAACTAGGGAACCCA
CTGCTTAAGCCTCAATAAAGCTTGCCTTGAGTGCTTCAAGTAGTGTGTGCCCGTCTGTTGTGTGACTCTG
GTAACTAGAGATCCCTCAGACCCTTTTAGTCAGTGTGGAAAATCTCTAGCAGTAGTAGTTCATGTCATCT
TATTATTCAGTATTTATAACTTGCAAAGAAATGAATATCAGAGAGTGAGAGGAACTTGTTTATTGCAGCT
TATAATGGTTACAAATAAAGCAATAGCATCACAAATTTCACAAATAAAGCATTTTTTTCACTGCATTCTA
GTTGTGGTTTGTCCAAACTCATCAATGTATCTTATCATGTCTGGCTCTAGCTATCCCGCCCCTAACTCCG
CCCATCCCGCCCCTAACTCCGCCCAGTTCCGCCCATTCTCCGCCCCATGGCTGACTAATTTTTTTTATTT
ATGCAGAGGCCGAGGCCGCCTCGGCCTCTGAGCTATTCCAGAAGTAGTGAGGAGGCTTTTTTGGAGGCCT
AGACTTTTGCAGAGACCAAATTCGTAATCATGTCATAGCTGTTTCCTGTGTGAAATTGTTATCCGCTCAC
AATTCCACACAACATACGAGCCGGAAGCATAAAGTGTAAAGCCTGGGGTGCCTAATGAGTGAGCTAACTC
ACATTAATTGCGTTGCGCTCACTGCCCGCTTTCCAGTCGGGAAACCTGTCGTGCCAGCTGCATTAATGAA
TCGGCCAACGCGCGGGGAGAGGCGGTTTGCGTATTGGGCGCTCTTCCGCTTCCTCGCTCACTGACTCGCT
GCGCTCGGTCGTTCGGCTGCGGCGAGCGGTATCAGCTCACTCAAAGGCGGTAATACGGTTATCCACAGAA
TCAGGGGATAACGCAGGAAAGAACATGTGAGCAAAAGGCCAGCAAAAGGCCAGGAACCGTAAAAAGGCCG
CGTTGCTGGCGTTTTTCCATAGGCTCCGCCCCCCTGACGAGCATCACAAAAATCGACGCTCAAGTCAGAG
GTGGCGAAACCCGACAGGACTATAAAGATACCAGGCGTTTCCCCCTGGAAGCTCCCTCGTGCGCTCTCCT
GTTCCGACCCTGCCGCTTACCGGATACCTGTCCGCCTTTCTCCCTTCGGGAAGCGTGGCGCTTTCTCATA
GCTCACGCTGTAGGTATCTCAGTTCGGTGTAGGTCGTTCGCTCCAAGCTGGGCTGTGTGCACGAACCCCC
CGTTCAGCCCGACCGCTGCGCCTTATCCGGTAACTATCGTCTTGAGTCCAACCCGGTAAGACACGACTTA
TCGCCACTGGCAGCAGCCACTGGTAACAGGATTAGCAGAGCGAGGTATGTAGGCGGTGCTACAGAGTTCT
TGAAGTGGTGGCCTAACTACGGCTACACTAGAAGAACAGTATTTGGTATCTGCGCTCTGCTGAAGCCAGT
TACCTTCGGAAAAAGAGTTGGTAGCTCTTGATCCGGCAAACAAACCACCGCTGGTAGCGGTGGTTTTTTT
GTTTGCAAGCAGCAGATTACGCGCAGAAAAAAAGGATCTCAAGAAGATCCTTTGATCTTTTCTACGGGGT
CTGACGCTCAGTGGAACGAAAACTCACGTTAAGGGATTTTGGTCATGAGATTATCAAAAAGGATCTTCAC
CTAGATCCTTTTAAATTAAAAATGAAGTTTTAAATCAATCTAAAGTATATATGAGTAAACTTGGTCTGAC
AGTTACCAATGCTTAATCAGTGAGGCACCTATCTCAGCGATCTGTCTATTTCGTTCATCCATAGTTGCCT
GACTCCCCGTCGTGTAGATAACTACGATACGGGAGGGCTTACCATCTGGCCCCAGTGCTGCAATGATACC
GCGAGACCCACGCTCACCGGCTCCAGATTTATCAGCAATAAACCAGCCAGCCGGAAGGGCCGAGCGCAGA
AGTGGTCCTGCAACTTTATCCGCCTCCATCCAGTCTATTAATTGTTGCCGGGAAGCTAGAGTAAGTAGTT
CGCCAGTTAATAGTTTGCGCAACGTTGTTGCCATTGCTACAGGCATCGTGGTGTCACGCTCGTCGTTTGG
TATGGCTTCATTCAGCTCCGGTTCCCAACGATCAAGGCGAGTTACATGATCCCCCATGTTGTGCAAAAAA
GCGGTTAGCTCCTTCGGTCCTCCGATCGTTGTCAGAAGTAAGTTGGCCGCAGTGTTATCACTCATGGTTA
TGGCAGCACTGCATAATTCTCTTACTGTCATGCCATCCGTAAGATGCTTTTCTGTGACTGGTGAGTACTC
AACCAAGTCATTCTGAGAATAGTGTATGCGGCGACCGAGTTGCTCTTGCCCGGCGTCAATACGGGATAAT
ACCGCGCCACATAGCAGAACTTTAAAAGTGCTCATCATTGGAAAACGTTCTTCGGGGCGAAAACTCTCAA
GGATCTTACCGCTGTTGAGATCCAGTTCGATGTAACCCACTCGTGCACCCAACTGATCTTCAGCATCTTT
TACTTTCACCAGCGTTTCTGGGTGAGCAAAAACAGGAAGGCAAAATGCCGCAAAAAAGGGAATAAGGGCG
ACACGGAAATGTTGAATACTCATACTCTTCCTTTTTCAATATTATTGAAGCATTTATCAGGGTTATTGTC
TCATGAGCGGATACATATTTGAATGTATTTAGAAAAATAAACAAATAGGGGTTCCGCGCACATTTCCCCG
AAAAGTGCCACCTGACGTCTAAGAAACCATTATTATCATGACATTAACCTATAAAAATAGGCGTATCACG
AGGCCCTTTCGTCTCGCGCGTTTCGGTGATGACGGTGAAAACCTCTGACACATGCAGCTCCCGGAGACGG
TCACAGCTTGTCTGTAAGCGGATGCCGGGAGCAGACAAGCCCGTCAGGGCGCGTCAGCGGGTGTTGGCGG
GTGTCGGGGCTGGCTTAACTATGCGGCATCAGAGCAGATTGTACTGAGAGTGCACCATATGCGGTGTGAA
ATACCGCACAGATGCGTAAGGAGAAAATACCGCATCAGGCGCCATTCGCCATTCAGGCTGCGCAACTGTT
GGGAAGGGCGATCGGTGCGGGCCTCTTCGCTATTACGCCAGCTGGCGAAAGGGGGATGTGCTGCAAGGCG
ATTAAGTTGGGTAACGCCAGGGTTTTCCCAGTCACGACGTTGTAAAACGACGGCCAG
